Addgene plasmid #87587: pBW811_pCAG-PV8-F14-GFP-T2A-mCherry-BGHpA
Purpose: PV8 for 3-input, 2-output Full Adder
Depositing lab: Wilson Wong. Depositing organization: Boston University Main Campus. Publication: Large-scale design of robust genetic circuits with multiple inputs and outputs for mammalian cells. Weinberg BH, Pham NT, Caraballo LD, Lozanoski T, Engel A, Bhatia S, Wong WW. Nat Biotechnol. 2017 Mar 27. doi: 10.1038/nbt.3805. PubMed 28346402.
Backbone
  Vector backbone: pCAGGS
  Vector type: Mammalian Expression, Cre/Lox, Synthetic Biology
Growth in bacteria
  Bacterial resistance: Ampicillin, 100 μg/mL
  Growth temperature: 37°C
  Growth strain: NEB Stable
  Copy number: High Copy
Gene/Insert
  Gene/Insert name: EGFP, mCherry
  Species: Synthetic
Terms and licenses: Academic/Nonprofit Terms; Industry Terms: Not Available to Industry
How to cite: pBW811_pCAG-PV8-F14-GFP-T2A-mCherry-BGHpA was a gift from Wilson Wong (Addgene plasmid # 87587 ; http://n2t.net/addgene:87587 ; RRID:Addgene_87587)
