[The description below was written by a language model from this plasmid's Addgene catalogue record and pLannotate feature annotations shown in this document.]
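Description:
pBW811_pCAG-PV8-F14-GFP-T2A-mCherry-BGHpA is a 6.8 kb mammalian expression plasmid built on the pCAGGS backbone and classed as a Cre/Lox synthetic-biology vector. It is maintained in E. coli through a high-copy ColE1/pUC-type origin and selected with ampicillin via the β-lactamase gene and its native promoter. The backbone also carries remnants typical of pCAGGS: a rabbit β-globin poly(A) region, lac promoter/operator fragments, and an SV40 origin with an SV40 poly(A) signal. The SV40 origin can support episomal replication in cells expressing large T antigen.

The payload is driven by the CAG promoter, made up of the CMV immediate-early enhancer, the chicken β-actin promoter and a chimeric β-actin/β-globin intron, which gives strong constitutive transcription in mammalian cells. Downstream lies a single open reading frame encoding EGFP, a T2A ribosome-skipping peptide and mCherry, terminated by the bovine growth hormone poly(A) signal. Transcription and translation of this frame would therefore yield separate green and red fluorescent proteins.

About 190 bp between the intron and EGFP is unannotated. The plasmid name places "PV8" and "F14" elements here. Given the Cre/Lox classification these are presumably recombinase recognition sites, but the feature table does not identify them and the record does not say how they gate expression. The stated purpose is to serve as the PV8 component of a three-input, two-output full adder, part of a set of recombinase-based genetic logic circuits for mammalian cells in which the fluorescent proteins report the computed outputs.
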