Features (pLannotate 1.2.2; 21 found; start..end, strand, type, name):
      1..861     -  CDS            AmpR: β-lactamase; bla; confers resistance to ampicillin, carbenicillin, and related antibiotics
    862..966     -  promoter       AmpR promoter: bla
    997..1376    +  enhancer       CMV enhancer: human cytomegalovirus immediate early enhancer
   1378..1653    +  promoter       chicken β-actin promoter: No description available
   1654..2669    +  intron         chimeric intron: chimera between introns from chicken β-actin and rabbit β-globin
   2864..3580    +  CDS            EGFP: EGFP is a basic (constitutively fluorescent) green fluorescent protein published in 1996, derived from Aequorea victoria. It is reported to be a rapidly-maturing weak dimer with moderate acid sensitivity.
   3581..3633    +  CDS            T2A (fragment): 2A peptide from Thosea asigna virus capsid protein Eukaryotic ribosomes fail to insert a peptide bond between the Gly and Pro residues, yielding separate polypeptides.
   3635..4342    +  CDS            mCherry: mCherry is a basic (constitutively fluorescent) red fluorescent protein published in 2004, derived from Discosoma sp.. It is reported to be a very rapidly-maturing monomer with low acid sensitivity.
   4366..4590    +  polyA_signal   bGH poly(A) signal: bovine growth hormone polyadenylation signal
   4594..4615    +  promoter       SV40 promoter (fragment): SV40 enhancer and early promoter
   4759..4830    +  CDS            HBB (fragment): HBB_PONPY - Experimental evidence at transcript level: Swiss-Prot protein existence level 2. Involved in oxygen transport from the lung to the various peripheral tissues. From Pongo pygmaeus (Bornean orangutan).
   4901..4956    +  polyA_signal   β-globin poly(A) signal: rabbit β-globin polyadenylation signal (Gil and Proudfoot, 1987)
   5341..5357    -  protein_bind   lac operator: The lac repressor binds to the lac operator to inhibit transcription in E. coli. This inhibition can be relieved by adding lactose or isopropyl-β-D-thiogalactopyranoside (IPTG). lac repressor encoded by lacI
   5365..5395    -  promoter       lac promoter: promoter for the E. coli lac operon
   5410..5431    -  protein_bind   CAP binding site: CAP binding activates transcription in the presence of cAMP. E. coli catabolite activator protein
   5444..5483    -  CDS            lacI (fragment): lac repressor; lacI; The lac repressor binds to the lac operator to inhibit transcription in E. coli. This inhibition can be relieved by adding lactose or isopropyl-β-D-thiogalactopyranoside (IPTG).
   5490..5512    +  promoter       SV40 promoter (fragment): SV40 enhancer and early promoter
   5516..5650    +  rep_origin     SV40 ori: SV40 origin of replication
   5670..5804    +  polyA_signal   SV40 poly(A) signal: SV40 polyadenylation signal
   5806..5860    -  CDS            lacI (fragment): lac repressor; lacI; The lac repressor binds to the lac operator to inhibit transcription in E. coli. This inhibition can be relieved by adding lactose or isopropyl-β-D-thiogalactopyranoside (IPTG).
   6043..6631    -  rep_origin     ori: high-copy-number ColE1/pMB1/pBR322/pUC origin of replication
>Addgene plasmid #87587 | pBW811_pCAG-PV8-F14-GFP-T2A-mCherry-BGHpA | depositor full sequence | sequence record 173417 | pBW811_pCAG-PV8-F14-GFP-T2A-mCherry-BGHpA sequence 6801 bps
TTACCAATGCTTAATCAGTGAGGCACCTATCTCAGCGATCTGTCTATTTCGTTCATCCATAGTTGCCTGA
CTCCCCGTCGTGTAGATAACTACGATACGGGAGGGCTTACCATCTGGCCCCAGTGCTGCAATGATACCGC
GAGACCCACGCTCACCGGCTCCAGATTTATCAGCAATAAACCAGCCAGCCGGAAGGGCCGAGCGCAGAAG
TGGTCCTGCAACTTTATCCGCCTCCATCCAGTCTATTAATTGTTGCCGGGAAGCTAGAGTAAGTAGTTCG
CCAGTTAATAGTTTGCGCAACGTTGTTGCCATTGCTACAGGCATCGTGGTGTCACGCTCGTCGTTTGGTA
TGGCTTCATTCAGCTCCGGTTCCCAACGATCAAGGCGAGTTACATGATCCCCCATGTTGTGCAAAAAAGC
GGTTAGCTCCTTCGGTCCTCCGATCGTTGTCAGAAGTAAGTTGGCCGCAGTGTTATCACTCATGGTTATG
GCAGCACTGCATAATTCTCTTACTGTCATGCCATCCGTAAGATGCTTTTCTGTGACTGGTGAGTACTCAA
CCAAGTCATTCTGAGAATAGTGTATGCGGCGACCGAGTTGCTCTTGCCCGGCGTCAATACGGGATAATAC
CGCGCCACATAGCAGAACTTTAAAAGTGCTCATCATTGGAAAACGTTCTTCGGGGCGAAAACTCTCAAGG
ATCTTACCGCTGTTGAGATCCAGTTCGATGTAACCCACTCGTGCACCCAACTGATCTTCAGCATCTTTTA
CTTTCACCAGCGTTTCTGGGTGAGCAAAAACAGGAAGGCAAAATGCCGCAAAAAAGGGAATAAGGGCGAC
ACGGAAATGTTGAATACTCATACTCTTCCTTTTTCAATATTATTGAAGCATTTATCAGGGTTATTGTCTC
ATGAGCGGATACATATTTGAATGTATTTAGAAAAATAAACAAATAGGGGTTCCGCGCACATTTCCCCGAA
AAGTGCCACCTGGGTCGACATTGATTATTGACTAGTTATTAATAGTAATCAATTACGGGGTCATTAGTTC
ATAGCCCATATATGGAGTTCCGCGTTACATAACTTACGGTAAATGGCCCGCCTGGCTGACCGCCCAACGA
CCCCCGCCCATTGACGTCAATAATGACGTATGTTCCCATAGTAACGCCAATAGGGACTTTCCATTGACGT
CAATGGGTGGAGTATTTACGGTAAACTGCCCACTTGGCAGTACATCAAGTGTATCATATGCCAAGTACGC
CCCCTATTGACGTCAATGACGGTAAATGGCCCGCCTGGCATTATGCCCAGTACATGACCTTATGGGACTT
TCCTACTTGGCAGTACATCTACGTATTAGTCATCGCTATTACCATGGTCGAGGTGAGCCCCACGTTCTGC
TTCACTCTCCCCATCTCCCCCCCCTCCCCACCCCCAATTTTGTATTTATTTATTTTTTAATTATTTTGTG
CAGCGATGGGGGCGGGGGGGGGGGGGGCGCGCGCCAGGCGGGGCGGGGCGGGGCGAGGGGCGGGGCGGGG
CGAGGCGGAAAGGTGCGGCGGCAGCCAATCAGAGCGGCGCGCTCCGAAAGTTTCCTTTTATGGCGAGGCG
GCGGCGGCGGCGGCCCTATAAAAAGCGAAGCGCGCGGCGGGCGGGAGTCGCTGCGTTGCCTTCGCCCCGT
GCCCCGCTCCGCGCCGCCTCGCGCCGCCCGCCCCGGCTCTGACTGACCGCGTTACTCCCACAGGTGAGCG
GGCGGGACGGCCCTTCTCCTCCGGGCTGTAATTAGCGCTTGGTTTAATGACGGCTCGTTTCTTTTCTGTG
GCTGCGTGAAAGCCTTAAAGGGCTCCGGGAGGGCCCTTTGTGCGGGGGGGAGCGGCTCGGGGGGTGCGTG
CGTGTGTGTGTGCGTGGGGAGCGCCGCGTGCGGCTCCGCGCTGCCCGGCGGCTGTGAGCGCTGCGGGCGC
GGCGCGGGGCTTTGTGCGCTCCGCAGTGTGCGCGAGGGGAGCGCGGCCGGGGGCGGTGCCCCGCGGTGCG
GGGGGGGCTGCGAGGGGAACAAAGGCTGCGTGCGGGGTGTGTGCGTGGGGGGGTGAGCAGGGGGTGTGGG
CGCGGCGGTCGGGCTGTAACCCCCCCCTGCACCCCCCTCCCCGAGTTGCTGAGCACGGCCCGGCTTCGGG
TGCGGGGCTCCGTACGGGGCGTGGCGCGGGGCTCGCCGTGCCGGGCGGGGGGTGGCGGCAGGTGGGGGTG
CCGGGCGGGGCGGGGCCGCCTCGGGCCGGGGAGGGCTCGGGGGAGGGGCGCGGCGGCCCCCGGAGCGCCG
GCGGCTGTCGAGGCGCGGCGAGCCGCAGCCATTGCCTTTTATGGTAATCGTGCGAGAGGGCGCAGGGACT
TCCTTTGTCCCAAATCTGTGCGGAGCCGAAATCTGGGAGGCGCCGCCGCACCCCCTCTAGCGGGCGCGGG
GCGAAGCGGTGCGGCGCCGGCAGGAAGGAAATGGGCGGGGAGGGCCTTCGTGCGTCGCCGCGCCGCCGTC
CCCTTCTCCCTCTCCAGCCTCGGGGCTGTCCGCGGGGGGACGGCTGCCTTCGGGGGGGACGGGGCAGGGC
GGGGTTCGGCTTCTGGCGTGTGACCGGCGGCTCTAGAGCCTCTGCTAACCATGTTCATGCCTTCTTCTTT
TTCCTACAGCTCCTGGGCAACGTGCTGGTTATTGTGCTGTCTCATCATTTTGGCAAAGAATTGATTAATT
CGAGCGAAGGCGCGCCCCTCGTCTCAACCAAAGCAATCAACCCATCAACCACCTGGGCACGCGTGAAGTT
CCTATTCTATCAGAAGTATAGGAACTTCACCGGTAGTCTCGCAGCAACGCTCGTGCCGCCACCATGGTGA
GCAAGGGCGAGGAGCTGTTCACCGGGGTGGTGCCCATCCTGGTCGAGCTGGACGGCGACGTAAACGGCCA
CAAGTTCAGCGTGTCCGGCGAGGGCGAGGGCGATGCCACCTACGGCAAGCTGACCCTGAAGTTCATCTGC
ACCACCGGCAAGCTGCCCGTGCCCTGGCCCACCCTCGTGACCACCCTGACCTACGGCGTGCAGTGCTTCA
GCCGCTACCCCGACCACATGAAGCAGCACGACTTCTTCAAGTCCGCCATGCCCGAAGGCTACGTCCAGGA
GCGCACCATCTTCTTCAAGGACGACGGCAACTACAAGACCCGCGCCGAGGTGAAGTTCGAGGGCGACACC
CTGGTGAACCGCATCGAGCTGAAGGGCATCGACTTCAAGGAGGACGGCAACATCCTGGGGCACAAGCTGG
AGTACAACTACAACAGCCACAACGTCTATATCATGGCCGACAAGCAGAAGAACGGCATCAAGGTGAACTT
CAAGATCCGCCACAACATCGAGGACGGCAGCGTGCAGCTCGCCGACCACTACCAGCAGAACACCCCCATC
GGCGACGGCCCCGTGCTGCTGCCCGACAACCACTACCTGAGCACCCAGTCCGCCCTGAGCAAAGACCCCA
ACGAGAAGCGCGATCACATGGTCCTGCTGGAGTTCGTGACCGCCGCCGGGATCACTCTCGGCATGGACGA
GCTGTACAAGGAGGGCAGGGGAAGTCTTCTAACATGCGGGGACGTGGAGGAAAATCCCGGCCCAATGGTG
AGCAAGGGCGAGGAGGATAACATGGCCATCATCAAGGAGTTCATGCGCTTCAAGGTGCACATGGAGGGCT
CCGTGAACGGCCACGAGTTCGAGATCGAGGGCGAGGGCGAGGGCCGCCCCTACGAGGGCACCCAGACCGC
CAAGCTGAAGGTGACCAAGGGTGGCCCCCTGCCCTTCGCCTGGGACATCCTGTCCCCTCAGTTCATGTAC
GGCTCCAAGGCCTACGTGAAGCACCCCGCCGACATCCCCGACTACTTGAAGCTGTCCTTCCCCGAGGGCT
TCAAGTGGGAGCGCGTGATGAACTTCGAGGACGGCGGCGTGGTGACCGTGACCCAGGACTCCTCCCTGCA
GGACGGCGAGTTCATCTACAAGGTGAAGCTGCGCGGCACCAACTTCCCCTCCGACGGCCCCGTAATGCAG
AAGAAGACCATGGGCTGGGAGGCCTCCTCCGAGCGGATGTACCCCGAGGACGGCGCCCTGAAGGGCGAGA
TCAAGCAGAGGCTGAAGCTGAAGGACGGCGGCCACTACGACGCTGAGGTCAAGACCACCTACAAGGCCAA
GAAGCCCGTGCAGCTGCCCGGCGCCTACAACGTCAACATCAAGTTGGACATCACCTCCCACAACGAGGAC
TACACCATCGTGGAACAGTACGAACGCGCCGAGGGCCGCCACTCCACCGGCGGCATGGACGAGCTGTACA
AGTAAGCACTAGCGTCAGGTACGCTCTGTGCCTTCTAGTTGCCAGCCATCTGTTGTTTGCCCCTCCCCCG
TGCCTTCCTTGACCCTGGAAGGTGCCACTCCCACTGTCCTTTCCTAATAAAATGAGGAAATTGCATCGCA
TTGTCTGAGTAGGTGTCATTCTATTCTGGGGGGTGGGGTGGGGCAGGACAGCAAGGGGGAGGATTGGGAA
GACAATAGCAGGCATGCTGGGGATGCGGTGGGCTCTATGGCTTCTGAGGCGGAAAGAACCAGCTGGGGCT
CTAGGGGGTATCCCCACGCGCCCTGTAGCGGAATTCGGTACCGTTCCTTATCATCTGGCGAATCGGACCC
ACAAGAGCACTGGCGGCCGCCCAGGATACATAGATTACCACAACTCCGAGCCCTTCCACCGCTAGCGCAC
TCCTCAGGTGCAGGCTGCCTATCAGAAGGTGGTGGCTGGTGTGGCCAATGCCCTGGCTCACAAATACCAC
TGAGATCTTTTTCCCTCTGCCAAAAATTATGGGGACATCATGAAGCCCCTTGAGCATCTGACTTCTGGCT
AATAAAGGAAATTTATTTTCATTGCAATAGTGTGTTGGAATTTTTTGTGTCTCTCACTCGGAAGGACATA
TGGGAGGGCAAATCATTTAAAACATCAGAATGAGTATTTGGTTTAGAGTTTGGCAACATATGCCCATATG
CTGGCTGCCATGAACAAAGGTTGGCTATAAAGAGGTCATCAGTATATGAAACAGCCCCCTGCTGTCCATT
CCTTATTCCATAGAAAAGCCTTGACTTGAGGTTAGATTTTTTTTATATTTTGTTTTGTGTTATTTTTTTC
TTTAACATCCCTAAAATTTTCCTTACATGTTTTACTAGCCAGATTTTTCCTCCTCTCCTGACTACTCCCA
GTCATAGCTGTCCCTCTTCTCTTATGGAGATCCCTCGACCTGCAGCCCAAGCTTGGCGTAATCATGGTCA
TAGCTGTTTCCTGTGTGAAATTGTTATCCGCTCACAATTCCACACAACATACGAGCCGGAAGCATAAAGT
GTAAAGCCTGGGGTGCCTAATGAGTGAGCTAACTCACATTAATTGCGTTGCGCTCACTGCCCGCTTTCCA
GTCGGGAAACCTGTCGTGCCAGCGGATCCGCATCTCAATTAGTCAGCAACCATAGTCCCGCCCCTAACTC
CGCCCAGTTCCGCCCATTCTCCGCCCCATGGCTGACTAATTTTTTTTATTTATGCAGAGGCCGAGGCCGC
CTCGGCCTCTGAGCTATTCCAGAAGTAGTGAGGAGGCTTTTTTGGAGGCCTAGGCTTTTGCAAAAAGCTA
ACTTGTTTATTGCAGCTTATAATGGTTACAAATAAAGCAATAGCATCACAAATTTCACAAATAAAGCATT
TTTTTCACTGCATTCTAGTTGTGGTTTGTCCAAACTCATCAATGTATCTTATCATGTCTGGATCCGCTGC
ATTAATGAATCGGCCAACGCGCGGGGAGAGGCGGTTTGCGTATTGGGCGCTCTTCCGCTTCCTCGCTCAC
TGACTCGCTGCGCTCGGTCGTTCGGCTGCGGCGAGCGGTATCAGCTCACTCAAAGGCGGTAATACGGTTA
TCCACAGAATCAGGGGATAACGCAGGAAAGAACATGTGAGCAAAAGGCCAGCAAAAGGCCAGGAACCGTA
AAAAGGCCGCGTTGCTGGCGTTTTTCCATAGGCTCCGCCCCCCTGACGAGCATCACAAAAATCGACGCTC
AAGTCAGAGGTGGCGAAACCCGACAGGACTATAAAGATACCAGGCGTTTCCCCCTGGAAGCTCCCTCGTG
CGCTCTCCTGTTCCGACCCTGCCGCTTACCGGATACCTGTCCGCCTTTCTCCCTTCGGGAAGCGTGGCGC
TTTCTCATAGCTCACGCTGTAGGTATCTCAGTTCGGTGTAGGTCGTTCGCTCCAAGCTGGGCTGTGTGCA
CGAACCCCCCGTTCAGCCCGACCGCTGCGCCTTATCCGGTAACTATCGTCTTGAGTCCAACCCGGTAAGA
CACGACTTATCGCCACTGGCAGCAGCCACTGGTAACAGGATTAGCAGAGCGAGGTATGTAGGCGGTGCTA
CAGAGTTCTTGAAGTGGTGGCCTAACTACGGCTACACTAGAAGAACAGTATTTGGTATCTGCGCTCTGCT
GAAGCCAGTTACCTTCGGAAAAAGAGTTGGTAGCTCTTGATCCGGCAAACAAACCACCGCTGGTAGCGGT
GGTTTTTTTGTTTGCAAGCAGCAGATTACGCGCAGAAAAAAAGGATCTCAAGAAGATCCTTTGATCTTTT
CTACGGGGTCTGACGCTCAGTGGAACGAAAACTCACGTTAAGGGATTTTGGTCATGAGATTATCAAAAAG
GATCTTCACCTAGATCCTTTTAAATTAAAAATGAAGTTTTAAATCAATCTAAAGTATATATGAGTAAACT
TGGTCTGACAG
