>Addgene plasmid #87587 | pBW811_pCAG-PV8-F14-GFP-T2A-mCherry-BGHpA | addgene partial sequence | sequence record 177010 | Addgene Partial NGS Result
TGCACCCCCCTCCCCGAGTTGCTGAGCACGGCCCGGCTTCGGGTGCGGGGCTCCGTACGGGGCGTGGCGC
GGGGCTCGCCGTGCCGGGCGGGGGGTGGCGGCAGGTGGGGGTGCCGGGCGGGGCGGGGCCGCCTCGGGCC
GGGGAGGGCTCGGGGGAGGGGCGCGGCGGCCCCCGGAGCGCCGGCGGCTGTCGAGGCGCGGCGAGCCGCA
GCCATTGCCTTTTATGGTAATCGTGCGAGAGGGCGCAGGGACTTCCTTTGTCCCAAATCTGTGCGGAGCC
GAAATCTGGGAGGCGCCGCCGCACCCCCTCTAGCGGGCGCGGGGCGAAGCGGTGCGGCGCCGGCAGGAAG
GAAATGGGCGGGGAGGGCCTTCGTGCGTCGCCGCGCCGCCGTCCCCTTCTCCCTCTCCAGCCTCGGGGCT
GTCCGCGGGGGGACGGCTGCCTTCGGGGGGGACGGGGCAGGGCGGGGTTCGGCTTCTGGCGTGTGACCGG
CGGCTCTAGAGCCTCTGCTAACCATGTTCATGCCTTCTTCTTTTTCCTACAGCTCCTGGGCAACGTGCTG
GTTATTGTGCTGTCTCATCATTTTGGCAAAGAATTGATTAATTCGAGCGAAGGCGCGCCCCTCGTCTCAA
CCAAAGCAATCAACCCATCAACCACCTGGGCACGCGTGAAGTTCCTATTCTATCAGAAGTATAGGAACTT
CACCGGTAGTCTCGCAGCAACGCTCGTGCCGCCACCATGGTGAGCAAGGGCGAGGAGCTGTTCACCGGGG
TGGTGCCCATCCTGGTCGAGCTGGACGGCGACGTAAACGGCCACAAGTTCAGCGTGTCCGGCGAGGGCGA
GGGCGATGCCACCTACGGCAAGCTGACCCTGAAGTTCATCTGCACCACCGGCAAGCTGCCCGTGCCCTGG
CCCACCCTCGTGACCACCCTGACCTACGGCGTGCAGTGCTTCAGCCGCTACCCCGACCACATGAAGCAGC
ACGACTTCTTCAAGTCCGCCATGCCCGAAGGCTACGTCCAGGAGCGCACCATCTTCTTCAAGGACGACGG
CAACTACAAGACCCGCGCCGAGGTGAAGTTCGAGGGCGACACCCTGGTGAACCGCATCGAGCTGAAGGGC
ATCGACTTCAAGGAGGACGGCAACATCCTGGGGCACAAGCTGGAGTACAACTACAACAGCCACAACGTCT
ATATCATGGCCGACAAGCAGAAGAACGGCATCAAGGTGAACTTCAAGATCCGCCACAACATCGAGGACGG
CAGCGTGCAGCTCGCCGACCACTACCAGCAGAACACCCCCATCGGCGACGGCCCCGTGCTGCTGCCCGAC
AACCACTACCTGAGCACCCAGTCCGCCCTGAGCAAAGACCCCAACGAGAAGCGCGATCACATGGTCCTGC
TGGAGTTCGTGACCGCCGCCGGGATCACTCTCGGCATGGACGAGCTGTACAAGGAGGGCAGGGGAAGTCT
TCTAACATGCGGGGACGTGGAGGAAAATCCCGGCCCAATGGTGAGCAAGGGCGAGGAGGATAACATGGCC
ATCATCAAGGAGTTCATGCGCTTCAAGGTGCACATGGAGGGCTCCGTGAACGGCCACGAGTTCGAGATCG
AGGGCGAGGGCGAGGGCCGCCCCTACGAGGGCACCCAGACCGCCAAGCTGAAGGTGACCAAGGGTGGCCC
CCTGCCCTTCGCCTGGGACATCCTGTCCCCTCAGTTCATGTACGGCTCCAAGGCCTACGTGAAGCACCCC
GCCGACATCCCCGACTACTTGAAGCTGTCCTTCCCCGAGGGCTTCAAGTGGGAGCGCGTGATGAACTTCG
AGGACGGCGGCGTGGTGACCGTGACCCAGGACTCCTCCCTGCAGGACGGCGAGTTCATCTACAAGGTGAA
GCTGCGCGGCACCAACTTCCCCTCCGACGGCCCCGTAATGCAGAAGAAGACCATGGGCTGGGAGGCCTCC
TCCGAGCGGATGTACCCCGAGGACGGCGCCCTGAAGGGCGAGATCAAGCAGAGGCTGAAGCTGAAGGACG
GCGGCCACTACGACGCTGAGGTCAAGACCACCTACAAGGCCAAGAAGCCCGTGCAGCTGCCCGGCGCCTA
CAACGTCAACATCAAGTTGGACATCACCTCCCACAACGAGGACTACACCATCGTGGAACAGTACGAACGC
GCCGAGGGCCGCCACTCCACCGGCGGCATGGACGAGCTGTACAAGTAAGCACTAGCGTCAGGTACGCTCT
GTGCCTTCTAGTTGCCAGCCATCTGTTGTTTGCCCCTCCCCCGTGCCTTCCTTGACCCTGGAAGGTGCCA
CTCCCACTGTCCTTTCCTAATAAAATGAGGAAATTGCATCGCATTGTCTGAGTAGGTGTCATTCTATTCT
GGGGGGTGGGGTGGGGCAGGACAGCAAGGGGGAGGATTGGGAAGACAATAGCAGGCATGCTGGGGATGCG
GTGGGCTCTATGGCTTCTGAGGCGGAAAGAACCAGCTGGGGCTCTAGGGGGTATCCCCACGCGCCCTGTA
GCGGAATTCGGTACCGTTCCTTATCATCTGGCGAATCGGACCCACAAGAGCACTGGCGGCCGCCCAGGAT
ACATAGATTACCACAACTCCGAGCCCTTCCACCGCTAGCGCACTCCTCAGGTGCAGGCTGCCTATCAGAA
GGTGGTGGCTGGTGTGGCCAATGCCCTGGCTCACAAATACCACTGAGATCTTTTTCCCTCTGCCAAAAAT
TATGGGGACATCATGAAGCCCCTTGAGCATCTGACTTCTGGCTAATAAAGGAAATTTATTTTCATTGCAA
TAGTGTGTTGGAATTTTTTGTGTCTCTCACTCGGAAGGACATATGGGAGGGCAAATCATTTAAAACATCA
GAATGAGTATTTGGTTTAGAGTTTGGCAACATATGCCCATATGCTGGCTGCCATGAACAAAGGTTGGCTA
TAAAGAGGTCATCAGTATATGAAACAGCCCCCTGCTGTCCATTCCTTATTCCATAGAAAAGCCTTGACTT
GAGGTTAGATTTTTTTTATATTTTGTTTTGTGTTATTTTTTTCTTTAACATCCCTAAAATTTTCCTTACA
TGTTTTACTAGCCAGATTTTTCCTCCTCTCCTGACTACTCCCAGTCATAGCTGTCCCTCTTCTCTTATGG
AGATCCCTCGACCTGCAGCCCAAGCTTGGCGTAATCATGGTCATAGCTGTTTCCTGTGTGAAATTGTTAT
CCGCTCACAATTCCACACAACATACGAGCCGGAAGCATAAAGTGTAAAGCCTGGGGTGCCTAATGAGTGA
GCTAACTCACATTAATTGCGTTGCGCTCACTGCCCGCTTTCCAGTCGGGAAACCTGTCGTGCCAGCGGAT
CCGCATCTCAATTAGTCAGCAACCATAGTCCCGCCCCTAACTCCGCCCAGTTCCGCCCATTCTCCGCCCC
ATGGCTGACTAATTTTTTTTATTTATGCAGAGGCCGAGGCCGCCTCGGCCTCTGAGCTATTCCAGAAGTA
GTGAGGAGGCTTTTTTGGAGGCCTAGGCTTTTGCAAAAAGCTAACTTGTTTATTGCAGCTTATAATGGTT
ACAAATAAAGCAATAGCATCACAAATTTCACAAATAAAGCATTTTTTTCACTGCATTCTAGTTGTGGTTT
GTCCAAACTCATCAATGTATCTTATCATGTCTGGATCCGCTGCATTAATGAATCGGCCAACGCGCGGGGA
GAGGCGGTTTGCGTATTGGGCGCTCTTCCGCTTCCTCGCTCACTGACTCGCTGCGCTCGGTCGTTCGGCT
GCGGCGAGCGGTATCAGCTCACTCAAAGGCGGTAATACGGTTATCCACAGAATCAGGGGATAACGCAGGA
AAGAACATGTGAGCAAAAGGCCAGCAAAAGGCCAGGAACCGTAAAAAGGCCGCGTTGCTGGCGTTTTTCC
ATAGGCTCCGCCCCCCTGACGAGCATCACAAAAATCGACGCTCAAGTCAGAGGTGGCGAAACCCGACAGG
ACTATAAAGATACCAGGCGTTTCCCCCTGGAAGCTCCCTCGTGCGCTCTCCTGTTCCGACCCTGCCGCTT
ACCGGATACCTGTCCGCCTTTCTCCCTTCGGGAAGCGTGGCGCTTTCTCATAGCTCACGCTGTAGGTATC
TCAGTTCGGTGTAGGTCGTTCGCTCCAAGCTGGGCTGTGTGCACGAACCCCCCGTTCAGCCCGACCGCTG
CGCCTTATCCGGTAACTATCGTCTTGAGTCCAACCCGGTAAGACACGACTTATCGCCACTGGCAGCAGCC
ACTGGTAACAGGATTAGCAGAGCGAGGTATGTAGGCGGTGCTACAGAGTTCTTGAAGTGGTGGCCTAACT
ACGGCTACACTAGAAGAACAGTATTTGGTATCTGCGCTCTGCTGAAGCCAGTTACCTTCGGAAAAAGAGT
TGGTAGCTCTTGATCCGGCAAACAAACCACCGCTGGTAGCGGTGGTTTTTTTGTTTGCAAGCAGCAGATT
ACGCGCAGAAAAAAAGGATCTCAAGAAGATCCTTTGATCTTTTCTACGGGGTCTGACGCTCAGTGGAACG
AAAACTCACGTTAAGGGATTTTGGTCATGAGATTATCAAAAAGGATCTTCACCTAGATCCTTTTAAATTA
AAAATGAAGTTTTAAATCAATCTAAAGTATATATGAGTAAACTTGGTCTGACAGTTACCAATGCTTAATC
AGTGAGGCACCTATCTCAGCGATCTGTCTATTTCGTTCATCCATAGTTGCCTGACTCCCCGTCGTGTAGA
TAACTACGATACGGGAGGGCTTACCATCTGGCCCCAGTGCTGCAATGATACCGCGAGACCCACGCTCACC
GGCTCCAGATTTATCAGCAATAAACCAGCCAGCCGGAAGGGCCGAGCGCAGAAGTGGTCCTGCAACTTTA
TCCGCCTCCATCCAGTCTATTAATTGTTGCCGGGAAGCTAGAGTAAGTAGTTCGCCAGTTAATAGTTTGC
GCAACGTTGTTGCCATTGCTACAGGCATCGTGGTGTCACGCTCGTCGTTTGGTATGGCTTCATTCAGCTC
CGGTTCCCAACGATCAAGGCGAGTTACATGATCCCCCATGTTGTGCAAAAAAGCGGTTAGCTCCTTCGGT
CCTCCGATCGTTGTCAGAAGTAAGTTGGCCGCAGTGTTATCACTCATGGTTATGGCAGCACTGCATAATT
CTCTTACTGTCATGCCATCCGTAAGATGCTTTTCTGTGACTGGTGAGTACTCAACCAAGTCATTCTGAGA
ATAGTGTATGCGGCGACCGAGTTGCTCTTGCCCGGCGTCAATACGGGATAATACCGCGCCACATAGCAGA
ACTTTAAAAGTGCTCATCATTGGAAAACGTTCTTCGGGGCGAAAACTCTCAAGGATCTTACCGCTGTTGA
GATCCAGTTCGATGTAACCCACTCGTGCACCCAACTGATCTTCAGCATCTTTTACTTTCACCAGCGTTTC
TGGGTGAGCAAAAACAGGAAGGCAAAATGCCGCAAAAAAGGGAATAAGGGCGACACGGAAATGTTGAATA
CTCATACTCTTCCTTTTTCAATATTATTGAAGCATTTATCAGGGTTATTGTCTCATGAGCGGATACATAT
TTGAATGTATTTAGAAAAATAAACAAATAGGGGTTCCGCGCACATTTCCCCGAAAAGTGCCACCTGGGTC
GACATTGATTATTGACTAGTTATTAATAGTAATCAATTACGGGGTCATTAGTTCATAGCCCATATATGGA
GTTCCGCGTTACATAACTTACGGTAAATGGCCCGCCTGGCTGACCGCCCAACGACCCCCGCCCATTGACG
TCAATAATGACGTATGTTCCCATAGTAACGCCAATAGGGACTTTCCATTGACGTCAATGGGTGGAGTATT
TACGGTAAACTGCCCACTTGGCAGTACATCAAGTGTATCATATGCCAAGTACGCCCCCTATTGACGTCAA
TGACGGTAAATGGCCCGCCTGGCATTATGCCCAGTACATGACCTTATGGGACTTTCCTACTTGGCAGTAC
ATCTACGTATTAGTCATCGCTATTACCATGGTCGAGGTGAGCCCCACGTTCTGCTTCACTCTCCCCATCT
CCCCCCCCTCCCCACCCCCAATTTTGTATTTATTTATTTTTTAATTATTTTGTGCAGCGATGGGGGCGGG
GGGGGGGGGGG
